Addgene plasmid #155198: pET_3H1L_02.395
Purpose: Expresses 3H1L_02.395 in E.coli
Depositing lab: Bruno Correia. Depositing organization: Swiss Federal Institute of Technology (EPFL). Publication: Bottom-up de novo design of functional proteins with complex structural features. Yang C, Sesterhenn F, Bonet J, van Aalen EA, Scheller L, Abriata LA, Cramer JT, Wen X, Rosset S, Georgeon S, Jardetzky T, Krey T, Fussenegger M, Merkx M, Correia BE. Nat Chem Biol. 2021 Apr;17(4):492-500. doi: 10.1038/s41589-020-00699-x. Epub 2021 Jan 4. PubMed 33398169.
Backbone
  Vector backbone: pET21
  Vector type: Bacterial Expression
Growth in bacteria
  Bacterial resistance: Ampicillin, 100 μg/mL
  Growth temperature: 37°C
  Growth strain: DH5alpha
  Copy number: Unknown
Gene/Insert
  Gene/Insert name: 3H1L_02.395
  Species: Synthetic
  Insert size (bp): 264
  Tag / fusion protein: 6x His Tag (C terminal on insert)
Terms and licenses: Academic/Nonprofit Terms; Industry Terms: Not Available to Industry
How to cite: pET_3H1L_02.395 was a gift from Bruno Correia (Addgene plasmid # 155198 ; http://n2t.net/addgene:155198 ; RRID:Addgene_155198)
