[The description below was written by a language model from this plasmid's Addgene catalogue record and pLannotate feature annotations shown in this document.]
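Description:
pET_3H1L_02.395 is a bacterial expression plasmid of about 5.6 kb built on the pET21 backbone for producing the synthetic protein 3H1L_02.395 in E. coli. It is selected with ampicillin through a β-lactamase gene driven by its own bla promoter. It replicates from a ColE1/pMB1-type origin accompanied by the pBR322 bom region and the rop gene, which normally moderates copy number; the catalogue lists copy number as unknown. An f1 phage origin is also present, which allows single-stranded DNA production with helper phage. The short tetracycline-resistance fragments and a predicted E. coli open reading frame flagged by the annotation are non-functional leftovers of the pBR322 lineage.

The expression cassette follows the standard pET arrangement. A T7 promoter is immediately followed by a lac operator, then the strong ribosome binding site from T7 gene 10, the coding region, and a T7 terminator. A plasmid-borne lacI gene with its own promoter supplies repressor. Transcription therefore depends on a host that provides T7 RNA polymerase and is induced with IPTG or lactose. The 264 bp insert itself is not annotated in the feature table but fits the gap between the RBS and the histidine tag. The tag is annotated as a fragment of a 9xHis tag spanning 18 bp, which matches the C-terminal 6xHis tag in the catalogue and allows metal-affinity purification. The small "SET1" fragment between the tag and the terminator is most likely an annotation match to T7 gene 10-derived vector sequence rather than a functional solubility tag. According to the associated publication title, the insert comes from work on bottom-up de novo design of functional proteins; the record gives no further detail on its function.
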