Features (pLannotate 1.2.2; 18 found; start..end, strand, type, name):
     12..440     +  rep_origin     f1 ori (sequence partly withheld): f1 bacteriophage origin of replication; arrow indicates direction of (+) strand synthesis
    493..597     +  promoter       AmpR promoter: bla
    598..1458    +  CDS            AmpR: β-lactamase; bla; confers resistance to ampicillin, carbenicillin, and related antibiotics
   1629..2217    +  rep_origin     ori: high-copy-number ColE1/pMB1/pBR322/pUC origin of replication
   2403..2542    -  misc_feature   bom: basis of mobility region from pBR322
   2644..2835    -  CDS            rop: Rop protein, which maintains plasmids at low copy number; rop
   2852..3232    +  CDS            YPB1_ECOLX: Protein predicted: Swiss-Prot protein existence level 4. From Escherichia coli.
   3304..3595    -  CDS            TcR (fragment): tetracycline efflux protein; tet; confers resistance to tetracycline
   3610..3631    -  protein_bind   CAP binding site: CAP binding activates transcription in the presence of cAMP. E. coli catabolite activator protein
   3644..4726    -  CDS            lacI: lac repressor; lacI; The lac repressor binds to the lac operator to inhibit transcription in E. coli. This inhibition can be relieved by adding lactose or isopropyl-β-D-thiogalactopyranoside (IPTG).
   4727..4804    -  promoter       lacI promoter: lacI
   4812..5091    -  CDS            TcR (fragment): tetracycline efflux protein; tet; confers resistance to tetracycline
   5113..5131    +  promoter       T7 promoter: promoter for bacteriophage T7 RNA polymerase
   5132..5156    +  protein_bind   lac operator: The lac repressor binds to the lac operator to inhibit transcription in E. coli. This inhibition can be relieved by adding lactose or isopropyl-β-D-thiogalactopyranoside (IPTG). lac repressor encoded by lacI
   5171..5193    +  RBS            RBS: efficient ribosome binding site from bacteriophage T7 gene 10 (Olins and Rangwala, 1989)
   5465..5482    +  CDS            9xHis (fragment): 9xHis affinity tag
   5492..5541    +  CDS            SET1 (fragment): solubility-enhancement tag derived from T7 phage gene 10B
   5549..5596    +  terminator     T7 terminator: transcription terminator for bacteriophage T7 RNA polymerase
>Addgene plasmid #155198 | pET_3H1L_02.395 | addgene full sequence | sequence record 308001 | Addgene NGS Result
TGGCGAATGGG
[124 nt withheld, positions 12-135]
C
[91 nt withheld, positions 137-227]
A
[49 nt withheld, positions 229-277]
CCTTTGACGTTGGAGTCCACGTTCTTT
[37 nt withheld, positions 305-341]
ACCCTATCTCGGTCTATTCTTTTGATTTATAAGGGATTTTGCCGATTTCGGCCTATTGGTTAAAAAATGA
GCTGATTTAACAAAAATTTAACGCGAATTTTAACAAAATATTAACGCTTACAATTTAGGTGGCACTTTTC
GGGGAAATGTGCGCGGAACCCCTATTTGTTTATTTTTCTAAATACATTCAAATATGTATCCGCTCATGAG
ACAATAACCCTGATAAATGCTTCAATAATATTGAAAAAGGAAGAGTATGAGTATTCAACATTTCCGTGTC
GCCCTTATTCCCTTTTTTGCGGCATTTTGCCTTCCTGTTTTTGCTCACCCAGAAACGCTGGTGAAAGTAA
AAGATGCTGAAGATCAGTTGGGTGCACGAGTGGGTTACATCGAACTGGATCTCAACAGCGGTAAGATCCT
TGAGAGTTTTCGCCCCGAAGAACGTTTTCCAATGATGAGCACTTTTAAAGTTCTGCTATGTGGCGCGGTA
TTATCCCGTATTGACGCCGGGCAAGAGCAACTCGGTCGCCGCATACACTATTCTCAGAATGACTTGGTTG
AGTACTCACCAGTCACAGAAAAGCATCTTACGGATGGCATGACAGTAAGAGAATTATGCAGTGCTGCCAT
AACCATGAGTGATAACACTGCGGCCAACTTACTTCTGACAACGATCGGAGGACCGAAGGAGCTAACCGCT
TTTTTGCACAACATGGGGGATCATGTAACTCGCCTTGATCGTTGGGAACCGGAGCTGAATGAAGCCATAC
CAAACGACGAGCGTGACACCACGATGCCTGCAGCAATGGCAACAACGTTGCGCAAACTATTAACTGGCGA
ACTACTTACTCTAGCTTCCCGGCAACAATTAATAGACTGGATGGAGGCGGATAAAGTTGCAGGACCACTT
CTGCGCTCGGCCCTTCCGGCTGGCTGGTTTATTGCTGATAAATCTGGAGCCGGTGAGCGTGGGTCTCGCG
GTATCATTGCAGCACTGGGGCCAGATGGTAAGCCCTCCCGTATCGTAGTTATCTACACGACGGGGAGTCA
GGCAACTATGGATGAACGAAATAGACAGATCGCTGAGATAGGTGCCTCACTGATTAAGCATTGGTAACTG
TCAGACCAAGTTTACTCATATATACTTTAGATTGATTTAAAACTTCATTTTTAATTTAAAAGGATCTAGG
TGAAGATCCTTTTTGATAATCTCATGACCAAAATCCCTTAACGTGAGTTTTCGTTCCACTGAGCGTCAGA
CCCCGTAGAAAAGATCAAAGGATCTTCTTGAGATCCTTTTTTTCTGCGCGTAATCTGCTGCTTGCAAACA
AAAAAACCACCGCTACCAGCGGTGGTTTGTTTGCCGGATCAAGAGCTACCAACTCTTTTTCCGAAGGTAA
CTGGCTTCAGCAGAGCGCAGATACCAAATACTGTCCTTCTAGTGTAGCCGTAGTTAGGCCACCACTTCAA
GAACTCTGTAGCACCGCCTACATACCTCGCTCTGCTAATCCTGTTACCAGTGGCTGCTGCCAGTGGCGAT
AAGTCGTGTCTTACCGGGTTGGACTCAAGACGATAGTTACCGGATAAGGCGCAGCGGTCGGGCTGAACGG
GGGGTTCGTGCACACAGCCCAGCTTGGAGCGAACGACCTACACCGAACTGAGATACCTACAGCGTGAGCT
ATGAGAAAGCGCCACGCTTCCCGAAGGGAGAAAGGCGGACAGGTATCCGGTAAGCGGCAGGGTCGGAACA
GGAGAGCGCACGAGGGAGCTTCCAGGGGGAAACGCCTGGTATCTTTATAGTCCTGTCGGGTTTCGCCACC
TCTGACTTGAGCGTCGATTTTTGTGATGCTCGTCAGGGGGGCGGAGCCTATGGAAAAACGCCAGCAACGC
GGCCTTTTTACGGTTCCTGGCCTTTTGCTGGCCTTTTGCTCACATGTTCTTTCCTGCGTTATCCCCTGAT
TCTGTGGATAACCGTATTACCGCCTTTGAGTGAGCTGATACCGCTCGCCGCAGCCGAACGACCGAGCGCA
GCGAGTCAGTGAGCGAGGAAGCGGAAGAGCGCCTGATGCGGTATTTTCTCCTTACGCATCTGTGCGGTAT
TTCACACCGCAATGGTGCACTCTCAGTACAATCTGCTCTGATGCCGCATAGTTAAGCCAGTATACACTCC
GCTATCGCTACGTGACTGGGTCATGGCTGCGCCCCGACACCCGCCAACACCCGCTGACGCGCCCTGACGG
GCTTGTCTGCTCCCGGCATCCGCTTACAGACAAGCTGTGACCGTCTCCGGGAGCTGCATGTGTCAGAGGT
TTTCACCGTCATCACCGAAACGCGCGAGGCAGCTGCGGTAAAGCTCATCAGCGTGGTCGTGAAGCGATTC
ACAGATGTCTGCCTGTTCATCCGCGTCCAGCTCGTTGAGTTTCTCCAGAAGCGTTAATGTCTGGCTTCTG
ATAAAGCGGGCCATGTTAAGGGCGGTTTTTTCCTGTTTGGTCACTGATGCCTCCGTGTAAGGGGGATTTC
TGTTCATGGGGGTAATGATACCGATGAAACGAGAGAGGATGCTCACGATACGGGTTACTGATGATGAACA
TGCCCGGTTACTGGAACGTTGTGAGGGTAAACAACTGGCGGTATGGATGCGGCGGGACCAGAGAAAAATC
ACTCAGGGTCAATGCCAGCGCTTCGTTAATACAGATGTAGGTGTTCCACAGGGTAGCCAGCAGCATCCTG
CGATGCAGATCCGGAACATAATGGTGCAGGGCGCTGACTTCCGCGTTTCCAGACTTTACGAAACACGGAA
ACCGAAGACCATTCATGTTGTTGCTCAGGTCGCAGACGTTTTGCAGCAGCAGTCGCTTCACGTTCGCTCG
CGTATCGGTGATTCATTCTGCTAACCAGTAAGGCAACCCCGCCAGCCTAGCCGGGTCCTCAACGACAGGA
GCACGATCATGCGCACCCGTGGGGCCGCCATGCCGGCGATAATGGCCTGCTTCTCGCCGAAACGTTTGGT
GGCGGGACCAGTGACGAAGGCTTGAGCGAGGGCGTGCAAGATTCCGAATACCGCAAGCGACAGGCCGATC
ATCGTCGCGCTCCAGCGAAAGCGGTCCTCGCCGAAAATGACCCAGAGCGCTGCCGGCACCTGTCCTACGA
GTTGCATGATAAAGAAGACAGTCATAAGTGCGGCGACGATAGTCATGCCCCGCGCCCACCGGAAGGAGCT
GACTGGGTTGAAGGCTCTCAAGGGCATCGGTCGAGATCCCGGTGCCTAATGAGTGAGCTAACTTACATTA
ATTGCGTTGCGCTCACTGCCCGCTTTCCAGTCGGGAAACCTGTCGTGCCAGCTGCATTAATGAATCGGCC
AACGCGCGGGGAGAGGCGGTTTGCGTATTGGGCGCCAGGGTGGTTTTTCTTTTCACCAGTGAGACGGGCA
ACAGCTGATTGCCCTTCACCGCCTGGCCCTGAGAGAGTTGCAGCAAGCGGTCCACGCTGGTTTGCCCCAG
CAGGCGAAAATCCTGTTTGATGGTGGTTAACGGCGGGATATAACATGAGCTGTCTTCGGTATCGTCGTAT
CCCACTACCGAGATATCCGCACCAACGCGCAGCCCGGACTCGGTAATGGCGCGCATTGCGCCCAGCGCCA
TCTGATCGTTGGCAACCAGCATCGCAGTGGGAACGATGCCCTCATTCAGCATTTGCATGGTTTGTTGAAA
ACCGGACATGGCACTCCAGTCGCCTTCCCGTTCCGCTATCGGCTGAATTTGATTGCGAGTGAGATATTTA
TGCCAGCCAGCCAGACGCAGACGCGCCGAGACAGAACTTAATGGGCCCGCTAACAGCGCGATTTGCTGGT
GACCCAATGCGACCAGATGCTCCACGCCCAGTCGCGTACCGTCTTCATGGGAGAAAATAATACTGTTGAT
GGGTGTCTGGTCAGAGACATCAAGAAATAACGCCGGAACATTAGTGCAGGCAGCTTCCACAGCAATGGCA
TCCTGGTCATCCAGCGGATAGTTAATGATCAGCCCACTGACGCGTTGCGCGAGAAGATTGTGCACCGCCG
CTTTACAGGCTTCGACGCCGCTTCGTTCTACCATCGACACCACCACGCTGGCACCCAGTTGATCGGCGCG
AGATTTAATCGCCGCGACAATTTGCGACGGCGCGTGCAGGGCCAGACTGGAGGTGGCAACGCCAATCAGC
AACGACTGTTTGCCCGCCAGTTGTTGTGCCACGCGGTTGGGAATGTAATTCAGCTCCGCCATCGCCGCTT
CCACTTTTTCCCGCGTTTTCGCAGAAACGTGGCTGGCCTGGTTCACCACGCGGGAAACGGTCTGATAAGA
GACACCGGCATACTCTGCGACATCGTATAACGTTACTGGTTTCACATTCACCACCCTGAATTGACTCTCT
TCCGGGCGCTATCATGCCATACCGCGAAAGGTTTTGCGCCATTCGATGGTGTCCGGGATCTCGACGCTCT
CCCTTATGCGACTCCTGCATTAGGAAGCAGCCCAGTAGTAGGTTGAGGCCGTTGAGCACCGCCGCCGCAA
GGAATGGTGCATGCAAGGAGATGGCGCCCAACAGTCCCCCGGCCACGGGGCCTGCCACCATACCCACGCC
GAAACAAGCGCTCATGAGCCCGAAGTGGCGAGCCCGATCTTCCCCATCGGTGATGTCGGCGATATAGGCG
CCAGCAACCGCACCTGTGGCGCCGGTGATGCCGGCCACGATGCGTCCGGCGTAGAGGATCGAGATCTCGA
TCCCGCGAAATTAATACGACTCACTATAGGGGAATTGTGAGCGGATAACAATTCCCCTCTAGAAATAATT
TTGTTTAACTTTAAGAAGGAGATATACATATGGCTAGCAGCTGCGACCAGATCAAGAACTACATTGACAA
GCAGCTTCTTCCCATCGTGAACAAAGCTGGTTGTTCCCGTCCCGAAGAGGTGCTGGAACGCATTCGTCGT
GCTCTTAAAAAGGCTGGCGATACTTCTTGTGTCGACGAGATTATGCGTGGGATTAAGGAAATCAAATGCA
AAGCCAACGGCGGTGAGGAGGAGGCACGTAAAGCGGAACAGGAGTTGCGTAAACTTGCGAAAAAAGCGGG
CAGCTGGCTCGAGCACCACCACCACCACCACTGAGATCCGGCTGCTAACAAAGCCCGAAAGGAAGCTGAG
TTGGCTGCTGCCACCGCTGAGCAATAACTAGCATAACCCCTTGGGGCCTCTAAACGGGTCTTGAGGGGTT
TTTTGCTGAAAGGAGGAACTATATCCGGAT
